Addgene plasmid #28011: pCFP
Depositing lab: Lingchong You. Depositing organization: Duke University. Publication: Emergent bistability by a growth-modulating positive feedback circuit. Tan C, Marguet P, You L. Nat Chem Biol. 2009 Nov . 5(11):842-8. 10.1038/nchembio.218 PubMed 19801994.
Backbone
  Vector backbone: pET15b
  Backbone manufacturer: Novagen
  Backbone size w/o insert (bp): 5000
  Vector type: Bacterial Expression
Growth in bacteria
  Bacterial resistance: Ampicillin, 100 μg/mL
  Growth temperature: 37°C
  Growth strain: DH5alpha
  Growth instructions: BL21 DE3 37 degrees C
  Copy number: High Copy
Gene/Insert
  Gene/Insert name: CFP
  Species: Synthetic
  Insert size (bp): 1300
  Cloning method: Restriction Enzyme; 5′ cloning site BglII (not destroyed); 3′ cloning site AatII (not destroyed)
  Sequencing primers: 5′ n/a
Terms and licenses: Academic/Nonprofit Terms; Industry Terms: Not Available to Industry
Depositor comments: Note that there are minor discrepancies between Addgene's quality control sequence and the sequence provided by the depositing lab. These discrepancies do not appear to be in critical regions and should not alter the function of the plasmid.
How to cite: pCFP was a gift from Lingchong You (Addgene plasmid # 28011 ; http://n2t.net/addgene:28011 ; RRID:Addgene_28011)
