[The description below was written by a language model from this plasmid's Addgene catalogue record and pLannotate feature annotations shown in this document.]
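Description:
pCFP is a bacterial expression plasmid built on the Novagen pET15b backbone and carrying a synthetic cyan fluorescent protein (CFP) insert of about 1.3 kb, cloned between BglII and AatII sites that both remain intact. The depositor's full sequence is 6,395 nt. The plasmid replicates from a ColE1/pMB1-type origin accompanied by the pBR322 bom region and the rop gene. The catalogue lists it as high copy, although rop normally moderates copy number in pBR322-derived vectors. Selection is by ampicillin through the β-lactamase gene under its own promoter. Several tetracycline-resistance fragments and a tet promoter are annotated, but these are non-functional pBR322 remnants typical of pET vectors.

The expression cassette consists of a T7 promoter immediately followed by a lac operator, a roughly 714 bp fluorescent protein coding sequence, and a T7 terminator. The automated annotation labels the coding sequence as Folding Reporter GFP. This most likely reflects the close sequence similarity among Aequorea victoria GFP variants, and the catalogue identifies the insert as CFP. A short fragment matching a T7 gene 10-derived tag is annotated between the coding sequence and the terminator, and it lies downstream of the annotated fluorescent protein CDS. The plasmid also carries lacI with its native promoter, so the lac repressor holds the T7lac promoter off until IPTG is added. Transcription requires T7 RNA polymerase, consistent with the recorded use of a BL21(DE3) host.

The associated publication concerns bistability arising from a growth-modulating positive feedback circuit, so the plasmid probably served as a T7 polymerase-dependent fluorescent reporter, although the record does not state its role. The repository notes minor discrepancies between its quality-control sequence and the depositor's, and it judges that these do not affect function.
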