Features (pLannotate 1.2.2; 18 found; start..end, strand, type, name):
    281..299     +  promoter       T7 promoter: promoter for bacteriophage T7 RNA polymerase
    300..324     +  protein_bind   lac operator: The lac repressor binds to the lac operator to inhibit transcription in E. coli. This inhibition can be relieved by adding lactose or isopropyl-β-D-thiogalactopyranoside (IPTG). lac repressor encoded by lacI
    356..1069    +  CDS            Folding Reporter GFP: Folding Reporter GFP is a basic (constitutively fluorescent) green fluorescent protein published in 1999, derived from Aequorea victoria.
   1130..1179    +  CDS            SET1 (fragment): solubility-enhancement tag derived from T7 phage gene 10B
   1187..1234    +  terminator     T7 terminator: transcription terminator for bacteriophage T7 RNA polymerase
   1257..1361    -  CDS            TcR (fragment): tetracycline efflux protein; tet; confers resistance to tetracycline
   1409..1437    -  promoter       tet promoter: E. coli promoter for tetracycline efflux protein gene
   1550..1654    +  promoter       AmpR promoter: bla
   1655..2515    +  CDS            AmpR: β-lactamase; bla; confers resistance to ampicillin, carbenicillin, and related antibiotics
   2686..3274    +  rep_origin     ori: high-copy-number ColE1/pMB1/pBR322/pUC origin of replication
   3460..3602    -  misc_feature   bom: basis of mobility region from pBR322
   3704..3895    -  CDS            rop: Rop protein, which maintains plasmids at low copy number; rop
   3912..4292    +  CDS            YPB1_ECOLX: Protein predicted: Swiss-Prot protein existence level 4. From Escherichia coli.
   4534..5158    -  CDS            TcR (fragment): tetracycline efflux protein; tet; confers resistance to tetracycline
   5173..5194    -  protein_bind   CAP binding site: CAP binding activates transcription in the presence of cAMP. E. coli catabolite activator protein
   5207..6289    -  CDS            lacI: lac repressor; lacI; The lac repressor binds to the lac operator to inhibit transcription in E. coli. This inhibition can be relieved by adding lactose or isopropyl-β-D-thiogalactopyranoside (IPTG).
   6290..6367    -  promoter       lacI promoter: lacI
   6375..259     -  CDS            TcR (fragment) (across the origin): tetracycline efflux protein; tet; confers resistance to tetracycline
>Addgene plasmid #28011 | pCFP | depositor full sequence | sequence record 13252 | Author sequence
CTCCTGCATTAGGAAGCAGCCCAGTAGTAGGTTGAGGCCGTTGAGCACCGCCGCCGCAAGGAATGGTGCA
TGCAAGGAGATGGCGCCCAACAGTCCCCCGGCCACGGGGCCTGCCACCATACCCACGCCGAAACAAGCGC
TCATGAGCCCGAAGTGGCGAGCCCGATCTTCCCCATCGGTGATGTCGGCGATATAGGCGCCAGCAACCGC
ACCTGTGGCGCCGGTGATGCCGGCCACGATGCGTCCGGCGTAGAGGATCGAGATCTCGATCCCGCGAAAT
TAATACGACTCACTATAGGGGAATTGTGAGCGGATAACAATTCCCCTCTAGAATTAAAGAGGAGAAAGCT
ACCGCATGCGTAAAGGAGAAGAACTTTTCACTGGAGTTGTCCCAATTCTTGTTGAATTAGATGGTGATGT
TAATGGGCACAAATTTTCTGTCAGTGGAGAGGGTGAAGGTGATGCAACATACGGAAAACTTACCCTTAAA
TTTATTTGCACTACTGGAAAACTACCTGTTCCATGGCCAACACTTGTCACTACTTTGACTTGGGGTGTTC
AATGCTTTTCAAGATACCCAGATCATATGAAACGGCATGACTTTTTCAAGAGTGCCATGCCCGAAGGTTA
TGTACAGGAAAGAACTATATTTTTCAAAGATGACGGGAACTACAAGACACGTGCTGAAGTCAAGTTTGAA
GGTGATACCCTTGTTAATAGAATCGAGTTAAAAGGTATTGATTTTAAAGAAGATGGAAACATTCTTGGAC
ACAAATTGGAATACAACTATATTTCACACAATGTATACATCACTGCAGACAAACAAAAGAATGGAATCAA
AGCTCATTTCAAAATTAGACACAACATTGAAGATGGAAGCGTTCAACTAGCAGACCATTATCAACAAAAT
ACTCCAATTGGCGATGGCCCTGTCCTTTTACCAGACAACCATTACCTGTCCACACAATCTGCCCTTTCGA
AAGATCCCAACGAAAAGAGAGACCACATGGTCCTTCTTGAGTTTGTAACAGCTGCTGGGATTACACATGG
CATGGATGAACTATACAAATAAGAGCTCCATTAGCATCGCTAGCATTAAAGAGGAGAAAGCTACCGCCTC
GAGGATCCGGCTGCTAACAAAGCCCGAAAGGAAGCTGAGTTGGCTGCTGCCACCGCTGAGCAATAACTAG
CATAACCCCTTGGGGCCTCTAAACGGGTCTTGAGGGGTTTTTTGCTGAAAGGAGGAACTATATCCGGATA
TCCCGCAAGAGGCCCGGCAGTACCGGCATAACCAAGCCTATGCCTACAGCATCCAGGGTGACGGTGCCGA
GGATGACGATGAGCGCATTGTTAGATTTCATACACGGTGCCTGACTGCGTTAGCAATTTAACTGTGATAA
ACTACCGCATTAAAGCTTATCGATGATAAGCTGTCAAACATGAGAATTCTTGAAGACGAAAGGGCCTCGT
GATACGCCTATTTTTATAGGTTAATGTCATGATAATAATGGTTTCTTAGACGTCAGGTGGCACTTTTCGG
GGAAATGTGCGCGGAACCCCTATTTGTTTATTTTTCTAAATACATTCAAATATGTATCCGCTCATGAGAC
AATAACCCTGATAAATGCTTCAATAATATTGAAAAAGGAAGAGTATGAGTATTCAACATTTCCGTGTCGC
CCTTATTCCCTTTTTTGCGGCATTTTGCCTTCCTGTTTTTGCTCACCCAGAAACGCTGGTGAAAGTAAAA
GATGCTGAAGATCAGTTGGGTGCACGAGTGGGTTACATCGAACTGGATCTCAACAGCGGTAAGATCCTTG
AGAGTTTTCGCCCCGAAGAACGTTTTCCAATGATGAGCACTTTTAAAGTTCTGCTATGTGGCGCGGTATT
ATCCCGTGTTGACGCCGGGCAAGAGCAACTCGGTCGCCGCATACACTATTCTCAGAATGACTTGGTTGAG
TACTCACCAGTCACAGAAAAGCATCTTACGGATGGCATGACAGTAAGAGAATTATGCAGTGCTGCCATAA
CCATGAGTGATAACACTGCGGCCAACTTACTTCTGACAACGATCGGAGGACCGAAGGAGCTAACCGCTTT
TTTGCACAACATGGGGGATCATGTAACTCGCCTTGATCGTTGGGAACCGGAGCTGAATGAAGCCATACCA
AACGACGAGCGTGACACCACGATGCCTGCAGCAATGGCAACAACGTTGCGCAAACTATTAACTGGCGAAC
TACTTACTCTAGCTTCCCGGCAACAATTAATAGACTGGATGGAGGCGGATAAAGTTGCAGGACCACTTCT
GCGCTCGGCCCTTCCGGCTGGCTGGTTTATTGCTGATAAATCTGGAGCCGGTGAGCGTGGGTCTCGCGGT
ATCATTGCAGCACTGGGGCCAGATGGTAAGCCCTCCCGTATCGTAGTTATCTACACGACGGGGAGTCAGG
CAACTATGGATGAACGAAATAGACAGATCGCTGAGATAGGTGCCTCACTGATTAAGCATTGGTAACTGTC
AGACCAAGTTTACTCATATATACTTTAGATTGATTTAAAACTTCATTTTTAATTTAAAAGGATCTAGGTG
AAGATCCTTTTTGATAATCTCATGACCAAAATCCCTTAACGTGAGTTTTCGTTCCACTGAGCGTCAGACC
CCGTAGAAAAGATCAAAGGATCTTCTTGAGATCCTTTTTTTCTGCGCGTAATCTGCTGCTTGCAAACAAA
AAAACCACCGCTACCAGCGGTGGTTTGTTTGCCGGATCAAGAGCTACCAACTCTTTTTCCGAAGGTAACT
GGCTTCAGCAGAGCGCAGATACCAAATACTGTCCTTCTAGTGTAGCCGTAGTTAGGCCACCACTTCAAGA
ACTCTGTAGCACCGCCTACATACCTCGCTCTGCTAATCCTGTTACCAGTGGCTGCTGCCAGTGGCGATAA
GTCGTGTCTTACCGGGTTGGACTCAAGACGATAGTTACCGGATAAGGCGCAGCGGTCGGGCTGAACGGGG
GGTTCGTGCACACAGCCCAGCTTGGAGCGAACGACCTACACCGAACTGAGATACCTACAGCGTGAGCTAT
GAGAAAGCGCCACGCTTCCCGAAGGGAGAAAGGCGGACAGGTATCCGGTAAGCGGCAGGGTCGGAACAGG
AGAGCGCACGAGGGAGCTTCCAGGGGGAAACGCCTGGTATCTTTATAGTCCTGTCGGGTTTCGCCACCTC
TGACTTGAGCGTCGATTTTTGTGATGCTCGTCAGGGGGGCGGAGCCTATGGAAAAACGCCAGCAACGCGG
CCTTTTTACGGTTCCTGGCCTTTTGCTGGCCTTTTGCTCACATGTTCTTTCCTGCGTTATCCCCTGATTC
TGTGGATAACCGTATTACCGCCTTTGAGTGAGCTGATACCGCTCGCCGCAGCCGAACGACCGAGCGCAGC
GAGTCAGTGAGCGAGGAAGCGGAAGAGCGCCTGATGCGGTATTTTCTCCTTACGCATCTGTGCGGTATTT
CACACCGCATATATGGTGCACTCTCAGTACAATCTGCTCTGATGCCGCATAGTTAAGCCAGTATACACTC
CGCTATCGCTACGTGACTGGGTCATGGCTGCGCCCCGACACCCGCCAACACCCGCTGACGCGCCCTGACG
GGCTTGTCTGCTCCCGGCATCCGCTTACAGACAAGCTGTGACCGTCTCCGGGAGCTGCATGTGTCAGAGG
TTTTCACCGTCATCACCGAAACGCGCGAGGCAGCTGCGGTAAAGCTCATCAGCGTGGTCGTGAAGCGATT
CACAGATGTCTGCCTGTTCATCCGCGTCCAGCTCGTTGAGTTTCTCCAGAAGCGTTAATGTCTGGCTTCT
GATAAAGCGGGCCATGTTAAGGGCGGTTTTTTCCTGTTTGGTCACTGATGCCTCCGTGTAAGGGGGATTT
CTGTTCATGGGGGTAATGATACCGATGAAACGAGAGAGGATGCTCACGATACGGGTTACTGATGATGAAC
ATGCCCGGTTACTGGAACGTTGTGAGGGTAAACAACTGGCGGTATGGATGCGGCGGGACCAGAGAAAAAT
CACTCAGGGTCAATGCCAGCGCTTCGTTAATACAGATGTAGGTGTTCCACAGGGTAGCCAGCAGCATCCT
GCGATGCAGATCCGGAACATAATGGTGCAGGGCGCTGACTTCCGCGTTTCCAGACTTTACGAAACACGGA
AACCGAAGACCATTCATGTTGTTGCTCAGGTCGCAGACGTTTTGCAGCAGCAGTCGCTTCACGTTCGCTC
GCGTATCGGTGATTCATTCTGCTAACCAGTAAGGCAACCCCGCCAGCCTAGCCGGGTCCTCAACGACAGG
AGCACGATCATGCGCACCCGTGGCCAGGACCCAACGCTGCCCGAGATGCGCCGCGTGCGGCTGCTGGAGA
TGGCGGACGCGATGGATATGTTCTGCCAAGGGTTGGTTTGCGCATTCACAGTTCTCCGCAAGAATTGATT
GGCTCCAATTCTTGGAGTGGTGAATCCGTTAGCGAGGTGCCGCCGGCTTCCATTCAGGTCGAGGTGGCCC
GGCTCCATGCACCGCGACGCAACGCGGGGAGGCAGACAAGGTATAGGGCGGCGCCTACAATCCATGCCAA
CCCGTTCCATGTGCTCGCCGAGGCGGCATAAATCGCCGTGACGATCAGCGGTCCAGTGATCGAAGTTAGG
CTGGTAAGAGCCGCGAGCGATCCTTGAAGCTGTCCCTGATGGTCGTCATCTACCTGCCTGGACAGCATGG
CCTGCAACGCGGGCATCCCGATGCCGCCGGAAGCGAGAAGAATCATAATGGGGAAGGCCATCCAGCCTCG
CGTCGCGAACGCCAGCAAGACGTAGCCCAGCGCGTCGGCCGCCATGCCGGCGATAATGGCCTGCTTCTCG
CCGAAACGTTTGGTGGCGGGACCAGTGACGAAGGCTTGAGCGAGGGCGTGCAAGATTCCGAATACCGCAA
GCGACAGGCCGATCATCGTCGCGCTCCAGCGAAAGCGGTCCTCGCCGAAAATGACCCAGAGCGCTGCCGG
CACCTGTCCTACGAGTTGCATGATAAAGAAGACAGTCATAAGTGCGGCGACGATAGTCATGCCCCGCGCC
CACCGGAAGGAGCTGACTGGGTTGAAGGCTCTCAAGGGCATCGGTCGAGATCCCGGTGCCTAATGAGTGA
GCTAACTTACATTAATTGCGTTGCGCTCACTGCCCGCTTTCCAGTCGGGAAACCTGTCGTGCCAGCTGCA
TTAATGAATCGGCCAACGCGCGGGGAGAGGCGGTTTGCGTATTGGGCGCCAGGGTGGTTTTTCTTTTCAC
CAGTGAGACGGGCAACAGCTGATTGCCCTTCACCGCCTGGCCCTGAGAGAGTTGCAGCAAGCGGTCCACG
CTGGTTTGCCCCAGCAGGCGAAAATCCTGTTTGATGGTGGTTAACGGCGGGATATAACATGAGCTGTCTT
CGGTATCGTCGTATCCCACTACCGAGATATCCGCACCAACGCGCAGCCCGGACTCGGTAATGGCGCGCAT
TGCGCCCAGCGCCATCTGATCGTTGGCAACCAGCATCGCAGTGGGAACGATGCCCTCATTCAGCATTTGC
ATGGTTTGTTGAAAACCGGACATGGCACTCCAGTCGCCTTCCCGTTCCGCTATCGGCTGAATTTGATTGC
GAGTGAGATATTTATGCCAGCCAGCCAGACGCAGACGCGCCGAGACAGAACTTAATGGGCCCGCTAACAG
CGCGATTTGCTGGTGACCCAATGCGACCAGATGCTCCACGCCCAGTCGCGTACCGTCTTCATGGGAGAAA
ATAATACTGTTGATGGGTGTCTGGTCAGAGACATCAAGAAATAACGCCGGAACATTAGTGCAGGCAGCTT
CCACAGCAATGGCATCCTGGTCATCCAGCGGATAGTTAATGATCAGCCCACTGACGCGTTGCGCGAGAAG
ATTGTGCACCGCCGCTTTACAGGCTTCGACGCCGCTTCGTTCTACCATCGACACCACCACGCTGGCACCC
AGTTGATCGGCGCGAGATTTAATCGCCGCGACAATTTGCGACGGCGCGTGCAGGGCCAGACTGGAGGTGG
CAACGCCAATCAGCAACGACTGTTTGCCCGCCAGTTGTTGTGCCACGCGGTTGGGAATGTAATTCAGCTC
CGCCATCGCCGCTTCCACTTTTTCCCGCGTTTTCGCAGAAACGTGGCTGGCCTGGTTCACCACGCGGGAA
ACGGTCTGATAAGAGACACCGGCATACTCTGCGACATCGTATAACGTTACTGGTTTCACATTCACCACCC
TGAATTGACTCTCTTCCGGGCGCTATCATGCCATACCGCGAAAGGTTTTGCGCCATTCGATGGTGTCCGG
GATCTCGACGCTCTCCCTTATGCGA
