>Addgene plasmid #28011 | pCFP | addgene partial sequence | sequence record 34312 | 28011 with T7
GGAGAAAGCTACCGCATGCGTAAAGGAGAAGAACTTTTCACTGGAGTTGTCCCAATTCTTGTTGAATTAG
ATGGTGATGTTAATGGGCACAAATTTTCTGTCAGTGGAGAGGGTGAAGGTGATGCAACATACGGAAAACT
TACCCTTAAATTTATTTGCACTACTGGAAAACTACCTGTTCCATGGCCAACACTTGTCACTACTTTGACT
TGGGGTGTTCAATGCTTTTCAAGATACCCAGATCATATGAAACGGCATGACTTTTTCAAGAGTGCCATGC
CCGAAGGTTATGTACAGGAAAGAACTATATTTTTCAAAGATGACGGGAACTACAAGACACGTGCTGAAGT
CAAGTTTGAAGGTGATACCCTTGTTAATAGAATCGAGTTAAAAGGTATTGATTTTAAAGAAGATGGAAAC
ATTCTTGGACACAAATTGGAATACAACTATATTTCACACAATGTATACATCACTGCAGACAAACAAAAGA
ATGGAATCAAAGCTCATTTCAAAATTAGACACAACATTGAAGATGGAAGCGTTCAACTAGCAGACCATTA
TCAACAAAATACTCCAATTGGCGATGGCCCTGTCCTTTTACCAGACAACCATTACCTGTCCACACAATCT
GCCCTTTCGAAAGATCCCAACGAAAAGAGAGACCACATGGTCCTTCTTGAGTTTGTAACAGCTGCTGGGA
TTACACATGGCATGGATGAACTATACAAATAAGAGCTCCATTAGCATCGCTAGCCTAGCATATGCTCGAG
GATCCGGCTGCTAACAAAGCCCGAAAGGAAGCTGAGTTGGCTGCTGCCACCGCTGAGCAATAACTAGCAT
AACCCCTTGGGGCCTCTAAACGGGTCTTGAGGGGTTTTTTGCTG
